>Addgene plasmid #164820 | pET-MAT2A | addgene full sequence | sequence record 324827 | Addgene NGS Result
TAATACGACTCACTATAGGGGAATTGTGAGCGGATAACAATTCCCCTCTAGAAATAATTTTGTTTAACTT
TAAGAAGGAGATATACATATGCACCATCATCATCATCATTCTTCTGGTGTAGATCTGGGTACCGAGAACC
TGTACTTCCAATCCATGAACGGACAGCTCAACGGCTTCCATGAGGCGTTCATCGAGGAGGGC
[1137 nt withheld, positions 203-1339]
TGACAGTAAAGGTGGATACGGATCCGAATTCGAGCTCCGTCGACAAGCTTGCGGCCGCACTCGAGCACCA
CCACCACCACCACTGAGATCCGGCTGCTAACAAAGCCCGAAAGGAAGCTGAGTTGGCTGCTGCCACCGCT
GAGCAATAACTAGCATAACCCCTTGGGGCCTCTAAACGGGTCTTGAGGGGTTTTTTGCTGAAAGGAGGAA
CTATATCCGGATTGGCGAATGGG
[124 nt withheld, positions 1573-1696]
C
[91 nt withheld, positions 1698-1788]
A
[49 nt withheld, positions 1790-1838]
CCTTTGACGTTGGAGTCCACGTTCTTT
[37 nt withheld, positions 1866-1902]
ACCCTATCTCGGTCTATTCTTTTGATTTATAAGGGATTTTGCCGATTTCGGCCTATTGGTTAAAAAATGA
GCTGATTTAACAAAAATTTAACGCGAATTTTAACAAAATATTAACGCTTACAATTTAGGTGGCACTTTTC
GGGGAAATGTGCGCGGAACCCCTATTTGTTTATTTTTCTAAATACATTCAAATATGTATCCGCTCATGAA
TTAATTCTTAGAAAAACTCATCGAGCATCAAATGAAACTGCAATTTATTCATATCAGGATTATCAATACC
ATATTTTTGAAAAAGCCGTTTCTGTAATGAAGGAGAAAACTCACCGAGGCAGTTCCATAGGATGGCAAGA
TCCTGGTATCGGTCTGCGATTCCGACTCGTCCAACATCAATACAACCTATTAATTTCCCCTCGTCAAAAA
TAAGGTTATCAAGTGAGAAATCACCATGAGTGACGACTGAATCCGGTGAGAATGGCAAAAGTTTATGCAT
TTCTTTCCAGACTTGTTCAACAGGCCAGCCATTACGCTCGTCATCAAAATCACTCGCATCAACCAAACCG
TTATTCATTCGTGATTGCGCCTGAGCGAGACGAAATACGCGATCGCTGTTAAAAGGACAATTACAAACAG
GAATCGAATGCAACCGGCGCAGGAACACTGCCAGCGCATCAACAATATTTTCACCTGAATCAGGATATTC
TTCTAATACCTGGAATGCTGTTTTCCCGGGGATCGCAGTGGTGAGTAACCATGCATCATCAGGAGTACGG
ATAAAATGCTTGATGGTCGGAAGAGGCATAAATTCCGTCAGCCAGTTTAGTCTGACCATCTCATCTGTAA
CATCATTGGCAACGCTACCTTTGCCATGTTTCAGAAACAACTCTGGCGCATCGGGCTTCCCATACAATCG
ATAGATTGTCGCACCTGATTGCCCGACATTATCGCGAGCCCATTTATACCCATATAAATCAGCATCCATG
TTGGAATTTAATCGCGGCCTAGAGCAAGACGTTTCCCGTTGAATATGGCTCATAACACCCCTTGTATTAC
TGTTTATGTAAGCAGACAGTTTTATTGTTCATGACCAAAATCCCTTAACGTGAGTTTTCGTTCCACTGAG
CGTCAGACCCCGTAGAAAAGATCAAAGGATCTTCTTGAGATCCTTTTTTTCTGCGCGTAATCTGCTGCTT
GCAAACAAAAAAACCACCGCTACCAGCGGTGGTTTGTTTGCCGGATCAAGAGCTACCAACTCTTTTTCCG
AAGGTAACTGGCTTCAGCAGAGCGCAGATACCAAATACTGTCCTTCTAGTGTAGCCGTAGTTAGGCCACC
ACTTCAAGAACTCTGTAGCACCGCCTACATACCTCGCTCTGCTAATCCTGTTACCAGTGGCTGCTGCCAG
TGGCGATAAGTCGTGTCTTACCGGGTTGGACTCAAGACGATAGTTACCGGATAAGGCGCAGCGGTCGGGC
TGAACGGGGGGTTCGTGCACACAGCCCAGCTTGGAGCGAACGACCTACACCGAACTGAGATACCTACAGC
GTGAGCTATGAGAAAGCGCCACGCTTCCCGAAGGGAGAAAGGCGGACAGGTATCCGGTAAGCGGCAGGGT
CGGAACAGGAGAGCGCACGAGGGAGCTTCCAGGGGGAAACGCCTGGTATCTTTATAGTCCTGTCGGGTTT
CGCCACCTCTGACTTGAGCGTCGATTTTTGTGATGCTCGTCAGGGGGGCGGAGCCTATGGAAAAACGCCA
GCAACGCGGCCTTTTTACGGTTCCTGGCCTTTTGCTGGCCTTTTGCTCACATGTTCTTTCCTGCGTTATC
CCCTGATTCTGTGGATAACCGTATTACCGCCTTTGAGTGAGCTGATACCGCTCGCCGCAGCCGAACGACC
GAGCGCAGCGAGTCAGTGAGCGAGGAAGCGGAAGAGCGCCTGATGCGGTATTTTCTCCTTACGCATCTGT
GCGGTATTTCACACCGCAATGGTGCACTCTCAGTACAATCTGCTCTGATGCCGCATAGTTAAGCCAGTAT
ACACTCCGCTATCGCTACGTGACTGGGTCATGGCTGCGCCCCGACACCCGCCAACACCCGCTGACGCGCC
CTGACGGGCTTGTCTGCTCCCGGCATCCGCTTACAGACAAGCTGTGACCGTCTCCGGGAGCTGCATGTGT
CAGAGGTTTTCACCGTCATCACCGAAACGCGCGAGGCAGCTGCGGTAAAGCTCATCAGCGTGGTCGTGAA
GCGATTCACAGATGTCTGCCTGTTCATCCGCGTCCAGCTCGTTGAGTTTCTCCAGAAGCGTTAATGTCTG
GCTTCTGATAAAGCGGGCCATGTTAAGGGCGGTTTTTTCCTGTTTGGTCACTGATGCCTCCGTGTAAGGG
GGATTTCTGTTCATGGGGGTAATGATACCGATGAAACGAGAGAGGATGCTCACGATACGGGTTACTGATG
ATGAACATGCCCGGTTACTGGAACGTTGTGAGGGTAAACAACTGGCGGTATGGATGCGGCGGGACCAGAG
AAAAATCACTCAGGGTCAATGCCAGCGCTTCGTTAATACAGATGTAGGTGTTCCACAGGGTAGCCAGCAG
CATCCTGCGATGCAGATCCGGAACATAATGGTGCAGGGCGCTGACTTCCGCGTTTCCAGACTTTACGAAA
CACGGAAACCGAAGACCATTCATGTTGTTGCTCAGGTCGCAGACGTTTTGCAGCAGCAGTCGCTTCACGT
TCGCTCGCGTATCGGTGATTCATTCTGCTAACCAGTAAGGCAACCCCGCCAGCCTAGCCGGGTCCTCAAC
GACAGGAGCACGATCATGCGCACCCGTGGGGCCGCCATGCCGGCGATAATGGCCTGCTTCTCGCCGAAAC
GTTTGGTGGCGGGACCAGTGACGAAGGCTTGAGCGAGGGCGTGCAAGATTCCGAATACCGCAAGCGACAG
GCCGATCATCGTCGCGCTCCAGCGAAAGCGGTCCTCGCCGAAAATGACCCAGAGCGCTGCCGGCACCTGT
CCTACGAGTTGCATGATAAAGAAGACAGTCATAAGTGCGGCGACGATAGTCATGCCCCGCGCCCACCGGA
AGGAGCTGACTGGGTTGAAGGCTCTCAAGGGCATCGGTCGAGATCCCGGTGCCTAATGAGTGAGCTAACT
TACATTAATTGCGTTGCGCTCACTGCCCGCTTTCCAGTCGGGAAACCTGTCGTGCCAGCTGCATTAATGA
ATCGGCCAACGCGCGGGGAGAGGCGGTTTGCGTATTGGGCGCCAGGGTGGTTTTTCTTTTCACCAGTGAG
ACGGGCAACAGCTGATTGCCCTTCACCGCCTGGCCCTGAGAGAGTTGCAGCAAGCGGTCCACGCTGGTTT
GCCCCAGCAGGCGAAAATCCTGTTTGATGGTGGTTAACGGCGGGATATAACATGAGCTGTCTTCGGTATC
GTCGTATCCCACTACCGAGATATCCGCACCAACGCGCAGCCCGGACTCGGTAATGGCGCGCATTGCGCCC
AGCGCCATCTGATCGTTGGCAACCAGCATCGCAGTGGGAACGATGCCCTCATTCAGCATTTGCATGGTTT
GTTGAAAACCGGACATGGCACTCCAGTCGCCTTCCCGTTCCGCTATCGGCTGAATTTGATTGCGAGTGAG
ATATTTATGCCAGCCAGCCAGACGCAGACGCGCCGAGACAGAACTTAATGGGCCCGCTAACAGCGCGATT
TGCTGGTGACCCAATGCGACCAGATGCTCCACGCCCAGTCGCGTACCGTCTTCATGGGAGAAAATAATAC
TGTTGATGGGTGTCTGGTCAGAGACATCAAGAAATAACGCCGGAACATTAGTGCAGGCAGCTTCCACAGC
AATGGCATCCTGGTCATCCAGCGGATAGTTAATGATCAGCCCACTGACGCGTTGCGCGAGAAGATTGTGC
ACCGCCGCTTTACAGGCTTCGACGCCGCTTCGTTCTACCATCGACACCACCACGCTGGCACCCAGTTGAT
CGGCGCGAGATTTAATCGCCGCGACAATTTGCGACGGCGCGTGCAGGGCCAGACTGGAGGTGGCAACGCC
AATCAGCAACGACTGTTTGCCCGCCAGTTGTTGTGCCACGCGGTTGGGAATGTAATTCAGCTCCGCCATC
GCCGCTTCCACTTTTTCCCGCGTTTTCGCAGAAACGTGGCTGGCCTGGTTCACCACGCGGGAAACGGTCT
GATAAGAGACACCGGCATACTCTGCGACATCGTATAACGTTACTGGTTTCACATTCACCACCCTGAATTG
ACTCTCTTCCGGGCGCTATCATGCCATACCGCGAAAGGTTTTGCGCCATTCGATGGTGTCCGGGATCTCG
ACGCTCTCCCTTATGCGACTCCTGCATTAGGAAGCAGCCCAGTAGTAGGTTGAGGCCGTTGAGCACCGCC
GCCGCAAGGAATGGTGCATGCAAGGAGATGGCGCCCAACAGTCCCCCGGCCACGGGGCCTGCCACCATAC
CCACGCCGAAACAAGCGCTCATGAGCCCGAAGTGGCGAGCCCGATCTTCCCCATCGGTGATGTCGGCGAT
ATAGGCGCCAGCAACCGCACCTGTGGCGCCGGTGATGCCGGCCACGATGCGTCCGGCGTAGAGGATCGAG
ATCTCGATCCCGCGAAAT
Features (pLannotate 1.2.2; 19 found; start..end, strand, type, name):
      1..19      +  promoter       T7 promoter: promoter for bacteriophage T7 RNA polymerase
     20..44      +  protein_bind   lac operator: The lac repressor binds to the lac operator to inhibit transcription in E. coli. This inhibition can be relieved by adding lactose or isopropyl-β-D-thiogalactopyranoside (IPTG). lac repressor encoded by lacI
     59..81      +  RBS            RBS: efficient ribosome binding site from bacteriophage T7 gene 10 (Olins and Rangwala, 1989)
    155..1339    +  CDS            MAT2A (sequence partly withheld): METK2_HUMAN - Also known as AMS2, MATA2. Experimental evidence at protein level: Swiss-Prot protein existence level 1. Catalyzes the formation of S-adenosylmethionine from methionine and ATP. The reaction comprises two steps that are both catalyzed by the same enzyme: formation of S-adenosylmethionine (AdoMet) and triphosphate, and subsequent hydrolysis of the triphosphate. From Homo sapiens (Human).
   1405..1422    +  CDS            9xHis (fragment): 9xHis affinity tag
   1432..1481    +  CDS            SET1 (fragment): solubility-enhancement tag derived from T7 phage gene 10B
   1489..1536    +  terminator     T7 terminator: transcription terminator for bacteriophage T7 RNA polymerase
   1573..2001    +  rep_origin     f1 ori (sequence partly withheld): f1 bacteriophage origin of replication; arrow indicates direction of (+) strand synthesis
   2054..2111    +  promoter       AmpR promoter (fragment): bla
   2120..2935    -  CDS            KanR: aminoglycoside phosphotransferase; aph(3')-Ia; confers resistance to kanamycin in bacteria or G418 (Geneticin®) in eukaryotes
   3057..3645    +  rep_origin     ori: high-copy-number ColE1/pMB1/pBR322/pUC origin of replication
   3831..3970    -  misc_feature   bom: basis of mobility region from pBR322
   4072..4263    -  CDS            rop: Rop protein, which maintains plasmids at low copy number; rop
   4280..4660    +  CDS            YPB1_ECOLX: Protein predicted: Swiss-Prot protein existence level 4. From Escherichia coli.
   4732..5023    -  CDS            TcR (fragment): tetracycline efflux protein; tet; confers resistance to tetracycline
   5038..5059    -  protein_bind   CAP binding site: CAP binding activates transcription in the presence of cAMP. E. coli catabolite activator protein
   5072..6154    -  CDS            lacI: lac repressor; lacI; The lac repressor binds to the lac operator to inhibit transcription in E. coli. This inhibition can be relieved by adding lactose or isopropyl-β-D-thiogalactopyranoside (IPTG).
   6155..6232    -  promoter       lacI promoter: lacI
   6240..6519    -  CDS            TcR (fragment): tetracycline efflux protein; tet; confers resistance to tetracycline
