[The description below was written by a language model from this plasmid's Addgene catalogue record and pLannotate feature annotations shown in this document.]
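Description:
pET-MAT2A is a bacterial expression plasmid built on a modified pET backbone and carrying the human methionine adenosyltransferase 2A (MAT2A) coding sequence for recombinant production in E. coli BL21(DE3). The sequenced record is about 6.5 kb. The plasmid replicates from a ColE1/pBR322-type origin accompanied by the bom mobility region and the rop gene, which keeps copy number down, although the catalogue lists copy number as unknown. Selection is by kanamycin through an aph(3')-Ia resistance gene. An f1 origin is also present, along with short tetracycline-resistance gene fragments that are nonfunctional remnants of the pBR322 lineage.

Expression is driven by a T7 promoter followed immediately by a lac operator and the strong T7 gene 10 ribosome binding site, with a T7 terminator downstream. The plasmid-borne lacI gene supplies repressor, so transcription stays low until IPTG is added. IPTG both relieves repression at the operator and induces the chromosomal T7 RNA polymerase of DE3 lysogen hosts. The catalogue describes an N-terminal 6xHis tag on the insert. The annotation does not explicitly mark this tag, but there is an unannotated stretch between the ribosome binding site and the start of the MAT2A match that could hold it. A His-tag fragment is annotated downstream of MAT2A, which is typical of pET backbones, and the record does not show whether it is translated as part of the protein.

MAT2A catalyses formation of S-adenosylmethionine from methionine and ATP. The construct is intended to produce affinity-purifiable enzyme, and the associated publication concerns kinetic isotope effects and the transition-state structure of the human enzyme.
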