Addgene plasmid #164820: pET-MAT2A
Purpose: Expresses MAT2A in E. coli BL21(DE3)
Depositing lab: Vern Schramm. Depositing organization: Albert Einstein College of Medicine. Publication: The Transition-State Structure for Human MAT2A from Isotope Effects. Firestone RS, Schramm VL. J Am Chem Soc. 2017 Oct 4;139(39):13754-13760. doi: 10.1021/jacs.7b05803. Epub 2017 Sep 20. PubMed 28880543.
Backbone
  Vector backbone: Modified pET
  Vector type: Bacterial Expression
Growth in bacteria
  Bacterial resistance: Kanamycin, 50 μg/mL
  Growth temperature: 37°C
  Growth strain: DH5alpha
  Growth instructions: Use BL21(DE3) bacterial strain for protein expression.
  Copy number: Unknown
Gene/Insert
  Gene/Insert name: Methionine Adenosyltransferase 2A (alt name: MAT2A)
  Species: H. sapiens (human)
  Entrez Gene: MAT2A (a.k.a. MATA2, MATII, SAMS2)
  Tag / fusion protein: 6x His Tag (N terminal on insert)
Terms and licenses: Academic/Nonprofit Terms; Industry Terms: Not Available to Industry
How to cite: pET-MAT2A was a gift from Vern Schramm (Addgene plasmid # 164820 ; http://n2t.net/addgene:164820 ; RRID:Addgene_164820)
