>Addgene plasmid #164820 | pET-MAT2A | depositor partial sequence | sequence record 320097 | T7 Primer
NNNNNNNNNNNNNNNNNNNTTNNNNCTANNATNNTTTGTTTAACTTTAAGAAGGAGATATACATATGCAC
CATCATCATCATCATTCTTCTGGTGTAGATCTGGGTACCGAGAACCTGTACTTCCAATCCATGAACGGAC
AGCTCAACGGCTTCCATGAGGCGTTCATCGAGGAGGGC
[740 nt withheld, positions 179-918]
NCGCAAAATCATTGTGGANNNCTTATGGNGGTTGGGGTGNNNCATN
